Addgene plasmid #165080: pMasterE
Purpose: Episomal expression of reprogramming factors.
Depositing lab: Hideyuki Okano. Publication: Establishing an induced pluripotent stem cell line from neonatal common marmoset fibroblasts by an all-in-one episomal vector approach. Yoshimatsu S, Qian E, Sato T, Yamamoto M, Ishikawa M, Okano H. Stem Cell Res. 2021 May;53:102380. doi: 10.1016/j.scr.2021.102380. Epub 2021 Apr 30. PubMed 34088009.
Backbone
  Vector backbone: pMaster
  Vector type: Mammalian Expression ; Episomal
  Selectable markers: Neomycin (select with G418), Puromycin
Growth in bacteria
  Bacterial resistance: Ampicillin, 100 μg/mL
  Growth temperature: 37°C
  Growth strain: NEB Stable
  Copy number: High Copy
Gene/Insert 1
  Gene/Insert name: OCT4 (alt name: POU5F1)
  Species: H. sapiens (human)
  Insert size (bp): 1080
  Entrez Gene: POU5F1 (a.k.a. OCT3, OCT4, OCT4Borf1, OTF-3, OTF3, OTF4, Oct-3, Oct-4, Oct3/4)
Gene/Insert 2
  Gene/Insert name: SOX2
  Species: H. sapiens (human)
  Insert size (bp): 951
  Entrez Gene: SOX2 (a.k.a. ANOP3, MCOPS3)
Gene/Insert 3
  Gene/Insert name: KLF4
  Species: H. sapiens (human)
  Insert size (bp): 1410
  Entrez Gene: KLF4 (a.k.a. EZF, GKLF)
Gene/Insert 4
  Gene/Insert name: MYC (alt name: C-MYC)
  Species: H. sapiens (human)
  Insert size (bp): 1320
  Entrez Gene: MYC (a.k.a. MRTL, MYCC, bHLHe39, c-Myc)
Gene/Insert 5
  Gene/Insert name: LRH1
  Species: H. sapiens (human)
  Insert size (bp): 1488
  Entrez Gene: NR5A2 (a.k.a. B1F, B1F2, CPF, FTF, FTZ-F1, FTZ-F1beta, LRH-1, LRH1, hB1F-2)
Gene/Insert 6
  Gene/Insert name: NANOG
  Species: H. sapiens (human)
  Insert size (bp): 915
  Entrez Gene: NANOG
Gene/Insert 7
  Gene/Insert name: LIN28
  Species: H. sapiens (human)
  Insert size (bp): 627
  Entrez Gene: LIN28A (a.k.a. CSDD1, LIN-28, LIN28, ZCCHC1, lin-28A)
Gene/Insert 8
  Gene/Insert name: EGFP
  Species: Aequorea victoria
  Insert size (bp): 710
Gene/Insert 9
  Gene/Insert name: HSV TK
  Species: Herpes Simplex Virus
  Insert size (bp): 1131
Terms and licenses: Academic/Nonprofit Terms; Industry Terms: Not Available to Industry
How to cite: pMasterE was a gift from Hideyuki Okano (Addgene plasmid # 165080 ; http://n2t.net/addgene:165080 ; RRID:Addgene_165080)
