[The description below was written by a language model from this plasmid's Addgene catalogue record and pLannotate feature annotations shown in this document.]
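Description:
pMasterE is a very large (about 29 kb) all-in-one episomal mammalian expression plasmid built on the pMaster backbone and designed to deliver a full set of human reprogramming factors from a single non-integrating vector. Episomal maintenance in mammalian cells comes from the Epstein-Barr virus oriP origin together with an EBNA1 coding sequence, which drives once-per-cycle replication and tethers the plasmid to host chromosomes for partitioning. In bacteria it is propagated through a high-copy ColE1/pUC-type origin with ampicillin resistance; an f1 origin is also annotated.

The payload is organised as several independent expression units. An EF-1α promoter drives OCT4 (POU5F1), KLF4, SOX2 and c-MYC in series; an F2A peptide is annotated between OCT4 and KLF4, while the linkers between the remaining genes are not annotated. The unit ends in an SV40 poly(A) signal. A CAG-type promoter (CMV enhancer and chimeric intron) expresses NANOG-F2A-LIN28. A second EF-1α promoter drives EGFP-T2A-PuroR-P2A-LRH1 (NR5A2), coupling a fluorescent reporter and puromycin selection to this additional factor. Another CAG cassette expresses HSV thymidine kinase followed by an EMCV IRES and NeoR, giving G418 selection for cells carrying the vector and ganciclovir-type negative selection against cells that retain it. The feature table also shows a CAG-driven cluster of mir-302 and mir-367 hairpins, which the catalogue entry does not list. The associated work used the vector to derive induced pluripotent stem cells from neonatal common marmoset fibroblasts.
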