Features (pLannotate 1.2.2; 53 found; start..end, strand, type, name):
     87..134     -  polyA_signal   HSV TK poly(A) signal: herpes simplex virus thymidine kinase polyadenylation signal (Cole and Stacy, 1985)
    193..345     -  CDS            ble (fragment): BLE_KLEPN - Experimental evidence at protein level: Swiss-Prot protein existence level 1. Binding protein with a strong affinity to the bleomycin family of antibiotics. Binds to CL990; an antimitotic-antibiotic compound. From Klebsiella pneumoniae.
    389..1873    -  CDS            NR5A2 (fragment): NR5A2_HUMAN - Also known as B1F, CPF, FTF. Experimental evidence at protein level: Swiss-Prot protein existence level 1. Nuclear receptor that acts as a key metabolic sensor by regulating the expression of genes involved in bile acid synthesis, cholesterol homeostasis and triglyceride synthesis. Together with the oxysterol receptors NR1H3/LXR-alpha and NR1H2/LXR-beta, acts as an essential transcriptional regulator of lipid metabolism. Plays an anti- inflammatory role during the hepatic acute phase response by acting as a corepressor: inhibits the hepatic acute phase response by preventing diss
   1883..1939    -  CDS            P2A: 2A peptide from porcine teschovirus-1 polyprotein Eukaryotic ribosomes fail to insert a peptide bond between the Gly and Pro residues, yielding separate polypeptides.
   1940..2536    -  CDS            PuroR (fragment): puromycin N-acetyltransferase; pac from Streptomyces; confers resistance to puromycin
   2537..2590    -  CDS            T2A: 2A peptide from Thosea asigna virus capsid protein Eukaryotic ribosomes fail to insert a peptide bond between the Gly and Pro residues, yielding separate polypeptides.
   2591..3307    -  CDS            EGFP: EGFP is a basic (constitutively fluorescent) green fluorescent protein published in 1996, derived from Aequorea victoria. It is reported to be a rapidly-maturing weak dimer with moderate acid sensitivity.
   3325..4503    -  promoter       EF-1α promoter: strong constitutive promoter for human elongation factor EF-1α
   4524..4571    -  polyA_signal   HSV TK poly(A) signal: herpes simplex virus thymidine kinase polyadenylation signal (Cole and Stacy, 1985)
   4630..4782    -  CDS            ble (fragment): BLE_KLEPN - Experimental evidence at protein level: Swiss-Prot protein existence level 1. Binding protein with a strong affinity to the bleomycin family of antibiotics. Binds to CL990; an antimitotic-antibiotic compound. From Klebsiella pneumoniae.
   4803..5606    -  CDS            NeoR/KanR: aminoglycoside phosphotransferase from Tn5; aph(3')-II (or nptII); confers resistance to neomycin, kanamycin, and G418 (Geneticin®)
   5620..6082    -  misc_feature   IRES: internal ribosome entry site (IRES) of the encephalomyocarditis virus (EMCV)
   6209..7339    -  CDS            HSV TK: herpes simplex virus thymidine kinase confers sensitivity to nucleoside analogs such as acyclovir or ganciclovir
   7412..8428    -  intron         chimeric intron: chimera between introns from chicken β-actin and rabbit β-globin
   8520..8541    -  promoter       chicken β-actin promoter (fragment): No description available
   8584..8705    -  promoter       chicken β-actin promoter (fragment): contains a 21-bp deletion relative to the standard chicken β-actin promoter
   8707..9010    -  enhancer       CMV enhancer: human cytomegalovirus immediate early enhancer
   9075..9109    -  promoter       AmpR promoter (fragment): bla
   9136..9564    +  rep_origin     f1 ori (sequence partly withheld): f1 bacteriophage origin of replication; arrow indicates direction of (+) strand synthesis
   9598..9719    -  polyA_signal   SV40 poly(A) signal: SV40 polyadenylation signal
   9742..9825    -  CDS            large T antigen (fragment): large T antigen from SV40 (simian virus 40)
   9843..11162   -  CDS            c-Myc: human c-Myc proto-oncogene
  11232..12182   -  CDS            SOX2: SOX2_HUMAN - Experimental evidence at protein level: Swiss-Prot protein existence level 1. Transcription factor that forms a trimeric complex with OCT4 on DNA and controls the expression of a number of genes involved in embryonic development such as YES1, FGF4, UTF1 and ZFP206 (By similarity). Binds to the proximal enhancer region of NANOG (By similarity). Critical for early embryogenesis and for embryonic stem cell pluripotency (PubMed:18035408). Downstream SRRT target that mediates the promotion of neural stem cell self-renewal (By similarity). Keeps neural cells undifferentiated by countera
  12291..13655   -  CDS            KLF4 (fragment): KLF4_HUMAN - Also known as EZF, GKLF. Experimental evidence at protein level: Swiss-Prot protein existence level 1. Transcription factor; can act both as activator and as repressor. Binds the 5'-CACCC-3' core sequence. Binds to the promoter region of its own gene and can activate its own transcription. Regulates the expression of key transcription factors during embryonic development. Plays an important role in maintaining embryonic stem cells, and in preventing their differentiation. Required for establishing the barrier function of the skin and for postnatal maturation and maintenance of the
  13656..13721   -  CDS            F2A: 2A peptide from foot-and-mouth disease virus polyprotein Eukaryotic ribosomes fail to insert a peptide bond between the Gly and Pro residues, yielding separate polypeptides.
  13731..14810   -  CDS            POU5F1: PO5F1_HUMAN - Also known as OCT3, OCT4, OTF3. Experimental evidence at protein level: Swiss-Prot protein existence level 1. Transcription factor that binds to the octamer motif (5'- ATTTGCAT-3'). Forms a trimeric complex with SOX2 or SOX15 on DNA and controls the expression of a number of genes involved in embryonic development such as YES1, FGF4, UTF1 and ZFP206. Critical for early embryogenesis and for embryonic stem cell pluripotency. From Homo sapiens (Human).
  14824..16002   -  promoter       EF-1α promoter: strong constitutive promoter for human elongation factor EF-1α
  16109..16412   +  enhancer       CMV enhancer: human cytomegalovirus immediate early enhancer
  16414..16692   +  promoter       chicken β-actin promoter: No description available
  16693..17709   +  intron         chimeric intron: chimera between introns from chicken β-actin and rabbit β-globin
  17707..17784   +  CDS            HBB (fragment): HBB_LEPEU - Experimental evidence at protein level: Swiss-Prot protein existence level 1. Involved in oxygen transport from the lung to the various peripheral tissues. From Lepus europaeus (European hare).
  17832..17898   +  ncRNA          mir-302: Accession: RF00668 - microRNA mir-302
  17954..18021   +  ncRNA          mir-302: Accession: RF00668 - microRNA mir-302
  18133..18201   +  ncRNA          mir-302: Accession: RF00668 - microRNA mir-302
  18313..18380   +  ncRNA          mir-302: Accession: RF00668 - microRNA mir-302
  18443..18510   +  ncRNA          mir-367: Accession: RF00735 - microRNA mir-367
  18598..18681   +  CDS            large T antigen (fragment): large T antigen from SV40 (simian virus 40)
  18704..18825   +  polyA_signal   SV40 poly(A) signal: SV40 polyadenylation signal
  19304..21093   -  rep_origin     oriP: Epstein-Barr virus oriP replication origin (Yates et al., 2000)
  21094..21312   -  CDS            gL (fragment): GL_EBVB9 - Experimental evidence at protein level: Swiss-Prot protein existence level 1. The heterodimer glycoprotein H-glycoprotein L is required for the fusion of viral and plasma membranes leading to virus entry into the host cell. Acts as a functional inhibitor of gH and maintains gH in an inhibited form. Upon binding to host integrins, gL dissociates from gH leading to activation of the viral fusion glycoproteins gB and gH. Fusion of EBV with B-lymphocytes requires the additional receptor- binding protein gp42, which forms a complex with gH/gL. The heterodimer gH/gL targets also host EPHA
  21452..23332   -  CDS            EBNA1: EBNA1_EBVB9 - Experimental evidence at protein level: Swiss-Prot protein existence level 1. Plays an essential role in replication and partitioning of viral genomic DNA during latent viral infection. During this phase, the circular double-stranded viral DNA undergoes replication once per cell cycle and is efficiently partitioned to the daughter cells. EBNA1 activates the initiation of viral DNA replication through binding to specific sites in the viral latent origin of replication, oriP. Additionally, it governs the segregation of viral episomes by mediating their attachment to host cell metap
  23370..23714   -  CDS            BRRF2_EBVB9 (fragment): Protein inferred from homology: Swiss-Prot protein existence level 3. From Epstein-Barr virus (strain B95-8) (HHV-4) (Human herpesvirus 4).
  23717..23740   -  promoter       tet promoter (fragment): E. coli promoter for tetracycline efflux protein gene
  23853..23957   +  promoter       AmpR promoter: bla
  23958..24818   +  CDS            AmpR: β-lactamase; bla; confers resistance to ampicillin, carbenicillin, and related antibiotics
  24989..25577   +  rep_origin     ori: high-copy-number ColE1/pMB1/pBR322/pUC origin of replication
  25623..25746   -  CDS            TcR (fragment): tetracycline efflux protein; tet; confers resistance to tetracycline
  25762..25953   -  CDS            LIN28A (fragment): LN28A_HUMAN - Also known as CSDD1, LIN28, ZCCHC1. Experimental evidence at protein level: Swiss-Prot protein existence level 1. RNA-binding protein that inhibits processing of pre-let-7 miRNAs and regulates translation of mRNAs that control developmental timing, pluripotency and metabolism (PubMed:21247876). Seems to recognize a common structural G-quartet (G4) feature in its miRNA and mRNA targets (Probable). 'Translational enhancer' that drives specific mRNAs to polysomes and increases the efficiency of protein synthesis. Its association with the translational machinery and target mRNAs resu
  26067..26693   -  CDS            LIN28A: LN28A_HUMAN - Also known as CSDD1, LIN28, ZCCHC1. Experimental evidence at protein level: Swiss-Prot protein existence level 1. RNA-binding protein that inhibits processing of pre-let-7 miRNAs and regulates translation of mRNAs that control developmental timing, pluripotency and metabolism (PubMed:21247876). Seems to recognize a common structural G-quartet (G4) feature in its miRNA and mRNA targets (Probable). 'Translational enhancer' that drives specific mRNAs to polysomes and increases the efficiency of protein synthesis. Its association with the translational machinery and target mRNAs resu
  26694..26759   -  CDS            F2A: 2A peptide from foot-and-mouth disease virus polyprotein Eukaryotic ribosomes fail to insert a peptide bond between the Gly and Pro residues, yielding separate polypeptides.
  26769..27683   -  CDS            NANOG: NANOG_HUMAN - Experimental evidence at protein level: Swiss-Prot protein existence level 1. Transcription regulator involved in inner cell mass and embryonic stem (ES) cells proliferation and self-renewal. Imposes pluripotency on ES cells and prevents their differentiation towards extraembryonic endoderm and trophectoderm lineages. Blocks bone morphogenetic protein-induced mesoderm differentiation of ES cells by physically interacting with SMAD1 and interfering with the recruitment of coactivators to the active SMAD transcriptional complexes. Acts as a transcriptional activator or repressor. B
  27752..28768   -  intron         chimeric intron: chimera between introns from chicken β-actin and rabbit β-globin
  29046..75      -  enhancer       CMV enhancer (across the origin): human cytomegalovirus immediate early enhancer
>Addgene plasmid #165080 | pMasterE | addgene full sequence | sequence record 326572 | Addgene NGS Result
GGAACTCCATATATGGGCTATGAACTAATGACCCCGTAATTGATTACTATTAATAACTAGTCAATAATCA
ATGTCGAGGGCGCGCCGAACAAACGACCCAACACCGTGCGTTTTATTCTGTCTTTTTATTGCCGTCATAG
CGCGGGTTCCTTCCGGTATTGTCTCCTTCCGTGTTTCAGTTAGCCTCCCCCTAGGGTGGGCGAAGAACTC
CAGCATGAGATCCCCGCGCTGGAGGATCATCCAGCCGGCGTCCCGGAAAACGATTCCGAAGCCCAACCTT
TCATAGAAGGCGGCGGTGGAATCGAAATCTCGTGATGGCAGGTTGGGCGTCGCTTGGTCGGTCATTTCGA
ACCCCAGAGTCCCGCGGCCGCGTCGACATTTAAATTTATGCTCTTTTGGCATGCAACATTTCAATGAGAA
GGTTATTATAGGGCACATCCCCGTTCAGGTGCTTGTAGTAGAGGTATTCTTCAGCCTGCATACTGATGGC
CCGGATTTCGGGTAGTCGAAGAAGTAGCTGTCCAAATTTCTCTGTCTGCTGCGGGTAGTTACACATTGTG
TAGTCCAGCAGGGCGGCATTGACTTGTTCCTGGACACCTTCTACCAGCTGGAAGTTTTCAAGGTTTTTGA
CATCTAAACTAAAGAGCACCAAGAATTTCAGACATACGAACTCTCGTTGATCAAACTGGAGAGAACGAAG
TTTTGCCACTAACTCCTGTGCATGACTCATGAGGTTGTTGAGGGTGGCTCCGGCTTGTGATGCTATTATG
GAATAGTCCACTTGTTGCCCAGTAACCAGGAAGATGGATCCTTCCTTTCCATGTACCACTTGTCGGTAAA
TGTGGTCGAGGATTAAGAGCTCACTCCAGCAGTTCTGAAGCAGCTTCATTTGGTCATCAACCTTAAGTTC
TCTGAAGAAGATACTACTCCTGGCCCACTCGACAATGGAGAAGAGAGTTTGATCTGCCATTTTGCACATA
AGCCCAAAGGTGCTCAGCTTTTCGTGCTTGCTTCGGTTAGCCTGCTCTTGCTGCAAATAGGCCATGATTT
TAGCCTGGACTTGAGGCTCATCTGGCTCACACTTCAAAAGTTCCAGTATCAGATGTGGGATGCTTGCTGG
AGAGCTCGTCTGGTAACTATCCATATATGAATAGCCCATTATGGACTCGGGTGAGCTGGTATAGGGGTCT
GGGTACTCAGACTTGATGGCCCGGCTAGGAAAGTGGCCATATGTTTGGTAACCTTGCAGGCTGCCGTGAG
GGGGCATTGTCATGCTAATGGGGGATGTTACAAAGGGACTTCTGTCATAGTCTGTAGGAGGCAAGGCAGC
ATGGTTCAGAGGTAGGCCTTTGGAGGCAGAGTGGATGTTTTGAATTGCAGAGGAAATGGTCAGGTCAGAG
GGCATAGCTTGGATCACCTGAGACATGGCTTCTAGCTTAAGTCCATTGGCTCGGATGAGGGCTTTTTTCT
GTTGCTTCAGGGCCCTGTCTCTCTTGTACATTGGCCCAAACTTATTCCTTCCTCCACGCATTCGGTCGGC
CCTTACAGCTTCTAGCTTCATTCCAACACTTAGACATTTTTGAAAACGACAGTAAGGACAACGCTTTCTC
TGTGTTTTGTCAATTTGGCAGTTCTGGTTTTCTATACATGTGTACCTTTTATTATTTTGGACTGTTCGCT
TAAAAAATCCCTTGCAGCTTTCACAGGTGAGGAGCCCATAATGGTACCCAGACACTTTATCTCCACACAC
GGGACAAAGCTCTTCCAGATCTTCATCATAGGAGTAATTCACCATTTTAAATTGAGACACAATAGGTGTA
AGTCCGTGCTTTAAAGACTCTTGTAAATCCCCAGTATCTGAATTAGAAGACATGGTGGCGATAGGACCGG
GGTTTTCTTCCACGTCTCCTGCTTGCTTTAACAGAGAGAAGTTCGTGGCGGCACCGGGCTTGCGGGTCAT
GCACCAGGTGCGCGGTCCTTCGGGCACCTCGACGTCGGCGGTGACGGTGAAGCCGAGCCGCTCGTAGAAG
GGGAGGTTGCGGGGCGCGGAGGTCTCCAGGAAGGCGGGCACCCCGGCGCGCTCGGCCGCCTCCACTCCGG
GGAGCACGACGGCGCTGCCCAGACCCTTGCCCTGGTGGTCGGGCGAGACGCCGACGGTGGCCAGGAACCA
CGCGGGCTCCTTGGGCCGGTGCGGCGCCAGGAGGCCTTCCATCTGTTGCTGCGCGGCCAGCCGGGAACCG
CTCAACTCGGCCATGCGCGGGCCGATCTCGGCGAACACCGCCCCCGCTTCGACGCTCTCCGGCGTGGTCC
AGACCGCCACCGCGGCGCCGTCGTCCGCGACCCACACCTTGCCGATGTCGAGCCCGACGCGCGTGAGGAA
GAGTTCTTGCAGCTCGGTGACCCGCTCGATGTGGCGGTCCGGATCGACGGTGTGGCGCGTGGCGGGGTAG
TCGGCGAACGCGGCGGCGAGGGTGCGTACGGCCCTGGGGACGTCGTCGCGGGTGGCGAGGCGCACCGTGG
GCTTGTACTCGGTCATGGGGCCGGGATTTTCCTCCACGTCCCCGCATGTTAGAAGACTTCCCCTGCCCTC
TTTATATAGCTCGTCCATGCCGAGAGTGATCCCGGCGGCGGTCACGAACTCCAGCAGGACCATGTGATCG
CGCTTCTCGTTGGGGTCTTTGCTCAGGGCGGACTGGGTGCTCAGGTAGTGGTTGTCGGGCAGCAGCACGG
GGCCGTCGCCGATGGGGGTGTTCTGCTGGTAGTGGTCGGCGAGCTGCACGCTGCCGTCCTCGATGTTGTG
GCGGATCTTGAAGTTCACCTTGATGCCGTTCTTCTGCTTGTCGGCCATGATATAGACGTTGTGGCTGTTG
TAGTTGTACTCCAGCTTGTGCCCCAGGATGTTGCCGTCCTCCTTGAAGTCGATGCCCTTCAGCTCGATGC
GGTTCACCAGGGTGTCGCCCTCGAACTTCACCTCGGCGCGGGTCTTGTAGTTGCCGTCGTCCTTGAAGAA
GATGGTGCGCTCCTGGACGTAGCCTTCGGGCATGGCGGACTTGAAGAAGTCGTGCTGCTTCATGTGGTCG
GGGTAGCGGCTGAAGCACTGCACGCCGTAGGTCAGGGTGGTCACGAGGGTGGGCCAGGGCACGGGCAGCT
TGCCGGTGGTGCAGATGAACTTCAGGGTCAGCTTGCCGTAGGTGGCATCGCCCTCGCCCTCGCCGGACAC
GCTGAACTTGTGGCCGTTTACGTCGCCGTCCAGCTCGACCAGGATGGGCACCACCCCGGTGAACAGCTCC
TCGCCCTTGCTCACCATGGTGGCGATCGCTAGCTTCACGACACCTGAAATGGAAGAAAAAAACTTTGAAC
CACTGTCTGAGGCTTGAGAATGAACCAAGATCCAAACTCAAAAAGGGCAAATTCCAAGGAGAATTACATC
AAGTGCCAAGCTGGCCTAACTTCAGTCTCCACCCACTCAGTGTGGGGAAACTCCATCGCATAAAACCCCT
CCCCCCAACCTAAAGACGACGTACTCCAAAAGCTCGAGAACTAATCGAGGTGCCTGGACGGCGCCCGGTA
CTCCGTGGAGTCACATGAAGCGACGGCTGAGGACGGAAAGGCCCTTTTCCTTTGTGTGGGTGACTCACCC
GCCCGCTCTCCCGAGCGCCGCGTCCTCCATTTTGAGCTCCCTGCAGCAGGGCCGGGAAGCGGCCATCTTT
CCGCTCACGCAACTGGTGCCGACCGGGCCAGCCTTGCCGCCCAGGGCGGGGCGATACACGGCGGCGCGAG
GCCAGGCACCAGAGCAGGCCGGCCAGCTTGAGACTACCCCCGTCCGATTCTCGGTGGCCGCGCTCGCAGG
CCCCGCCTCGCCGAACATGTGCGCTGGGACGCACGGGCCCCGTCGCCGCCCGCGGCCCCAAAAACCGAAA
TACCAGTGTGCAGATCTTGGCCCGCATTTACAAGACTATCTTGCCAGAAAAAAAGCGTCGCAGCAGGTCA
TCAAAAATTTTAAATGGCTAGAGACTTATCGAAAGCAGCGAGACAGGCGCGAAGGTGCCACCAGATTCGC
ACGCGGCGGCCCCAGCGCCCAGGCCAGGCCTCAACTCAAGCACGAGGCGAAGGGGCTCCTTAAGCGCAAG
GCCTCGAACTCTCCCACCCACTTCCAACCCGAAGCTCGGGATCAAGAATCACGTACTGCAGCCAGGTGGA
AGTAATTCAAGGCACGCAAGGGCCATAACCCGTAAAGAGGCCAGGCCCGCGGGAACCACACACGGCACTT
ACCTGTGTTCTGGCGGCAAACCCGTTGCGAAAAAGAACGTTCACGGCGACTACTGCACTTATATACGGTT
CTCCCCCACCCTCGGGAAAAAGGCGGAGCCAGTACACGACATCACTTTCCCAGTTTACCCCGCGCCACCT
TCTCTAGGCACCGGTTCAATTGCCGACCCCTCCCCCCAACTTCTCGGGGACTGTGGGCGATGTGCGCTCT
GCCCACTGACGGGCACCGGAGCCTCACGATTAATCGCCGCGCCGAACAAACGACCCAACACCGTGCGTTT
TATTCTGTCTTTTTATTGCCGTCATAGCGCGGGTTCCTTCCGGTATTGTCTCCTTCCGTGTTTCAGTTAG
CCTCCCCCTAGGGTGGGCGAAGAACTCCAGCATGAGATCCCCGCGCTGGAGGATCATCCAGCCGGCGTCC
CGGAAAACGATTCCGAAGCCCAACCTTTCATAGAAGGCGGCGGTGGAATCGAAATCTCGTGATGGCAGGT
TGGGCGTCGCTTGGTCGGTCATTTCGAACCCCAGAGTCCCGCTCAGAAGAACTCGTCAAGAAGGCGATAG
AAGGCGATGCGCTGCGAATCGGGAGCGGCGATACCGTAAAGCACGAGGAAGCGGTCAGCCCATTCGCCGC
CAAGCTCTTCAGCAATATCACGGGTAGCCAACGCTATGTCCTGATAGCGGTCCGCCACACCCAGCCGGCC
ACAGTCGATGAATCCAGAAAAGCGGCCATTTTCCACCATGATATTCGGCAAGCAGGCATCGCCATGGGTC
ACGACGAGATCCTCGCCGTCGGGCATGCGCGCCTTGAGCCTGGCGAACAGTTCGGCTGGCGCGAGCCCCT
GATGCTCTTCGTCCAGATCATCCTGATCGACAAGACCGGCTTCCATCCGAGTACGTGCTCGCTCGATGCG
ATGTTTCGCTTGGTGGTCGAATGGGCAGGTAGCCGGATCAAGCGTATGCAGCCGCCGCATTGCATCAGCC
ATGATGGATACTTTCTCGGCAGGAGCAAGGTGAGATGACAGGAGATCCTGCCCCGGCACTTCGCCCAATA
GCAGCCAGTCCCTTCCCGCTTCAGTGACAACGTCGAGCACAGCTGCGCAAGGAACGCCCGTCGTGGCCAG
CCACGATAGCCGCGCTGCCTCGTCCTGCAGTTCATTCAGGGCACCGGACAGGTCGGTCTTGACAAAAAGA
ACCGGGCGCCCCTGCGCTGACAGCCGGAACACGGCGGCATCAGAGCAGCCGATTGTCTGTTGTGCCCAGT
CATAGCCGAATAGCCTCTCCACCCAAGCGGCCGGAGAACCTGCGTGCAATCCATCTTGTTCAATGGCGGA
TCCCATGGTTGTGGCCATATTATCATCGTGTTTTTCAAAGGAAAACCACGTCCCCGTGGTTCGGGGGGCC
TAGACGTTTTTTTAACCTCGACTAAACACATGTAAAGCATGTGCACCGAGGCCCCAGATCAGATCCCATA
CAATGGGGTACCTTCTGGGCATCCTTCAGCCCCTTGTTGAATACGCTTGAGGAGAGCCATTTGACTCTTT
CCACAACTATCCAACTCACAACGTGGCACTGGGGTTGTGCCGCCTTTGCAGGTGTATCTTATACACGTGG
CTTTTGGCCGCAGAGGCACCTGTCGCCAGGTGGGGGGTTCCGCTGCCTGCAAAGGGTCGCTACAGACGTT
GTTTGTCTTCAAGAAGCTTCCAGAGGAACTGCTTCCTTCACGACATTCAACAGACCTTGCATTCCTTTGG
CGAGAGGGGAAAGACCCCTAGGAATGCTCGTCAAGAAGACAGGGCCAGGTTTCCGGGCCCTCACATTGCC
AAAAGACGGCAATATGGTGGAAAATAACATATAGACAAACGCACACCGGCCTTATTCCAAGCGGCTTCGG
CCAGTAACGTTAGGGGGGGGGGAGGGAGAGGGGCGGATCCGCGGCCGCTCAGTTAGCCTCCCCCATCTCC
CGGGCAAACGTGCGCGCCAGGTCGCATATCGTCGGTATGGAGCCGGGGGTGGTGACGTGGGTCTGGACCA
TCCCGGAGGTAAGTTGCAGCAGGGCGTCCCGGCAGCCGGCGGGCGATTGGTCGTAATCCAGGATAAAGAC
GTGCATGGAACGGAGGCGTTTGGCCAAGACGTCCAAGGCCCAGGCAAACACGTTATACAGGTCGCCGTTG
GGGGCCAGCAACTCGGGGGCCCGAAACAGGGTAAATAACGTGTCCCCGATATGGGGTCGTGGGCCCGCGT
TGCTCTGGGGCTCGGCACCCTGGGGCGGCACGGCCGTCCCCGAAAGCTGTCCCCAGTCCTCCCGCCACGA
CCCGCCGCACTGCAGATACCGCACCGTATTGGCAAGTAGCCCGTAAACGCGGCGAATCGCAGCCAGCATA
GCCAGGTCCAGCCGCTCGCCGGGGCGCTGGCGTTTGGCCAGGCGGTCGATGTGTCTGTCCTCCGGAAGGG
CCCCAAGCACGATGTTGGTGCCGGGCAAGGTCGGCGGGATGAGGGCCACGAACGCCAGCACGGCCTGGGG
GGTCATGCTGCCCATAAGGTACCGCGCGGCCGGGTAGCACAGGAGGGCGGCGATGGGATGGCGGTCGAAG
ATGAGGGTGAGGGCCGGGGGCGGGGCATGTGAGCTCCCAGCCTCCCCCCCGATATGAGGAGCCAGAACGG
CGTCGGTCACGGCATAAGGCATGCCCATTGTTATCTGGGCGCTTGTCATTACCACCGCCGCGTCCCCGGC
CGATATCTCACCCTGGTCGAGGCGGTGTTGTGTGGTGTAGATGTTCGCGATTGTCTCGGAAGCCCCCAGC
ACCCGCCAGTAAGTCATCGGCTCGGGTACGTAGACGATATCGTCGCGCGAACCCAGGGCCACCAGCAGTT
GCGTGGTGGTGGTTTTCCCCATCCCGTGGGGACCGTCTATATAAACCCGCAGTAGCGTGGGCATTTTCTG
CTCCGGGCGGACTTCCGTGGCTTCTTGCTGCCGGCGAGGGCGCAACGCCGTACGTCGGTTGCTATGGCCG
CGAGAACGCGCAGCCTGGTCGAACGCAGACGCGTGTTGATGGCCGGGGTACGAAGCCATATTACCCTGTT
ATCCCTAGAATTCTTTGCCAAAATGATGAGACAGCACAATAACCAGCACGTTGCCCAGGAGCTGTAGGAA
AAAGAAGAAGGCATGAACATGGTTAGCAGAGGCTCTAGAGCCGCCGGTCACACGCCAGAAGCCGAACCCC
GCCCTGCCCCGTCCCCCCCGAAGGCAGCCGTCCCCCCGCGGACAGCCCCGAGGCTGGAGAGGGAGAAGGG
GACGGCGGCGCGGCGACGCACGAAGGCCCTCCCCGCCCATTTCCTTCCTGCCGGCGCCGCACCGCTTCGC
CCCGCGCCCGCTAGAGGGGGTGCGGCGGCGCCTCCCAGATTTCGGCTCCGCACAGATTTGGGACAAAGGA
AGTCCCTGCGCCCTCTCGCACGATTACCATAAAAGGCAAKGGCTGCGGCTCGCCGCGCCTCGACAGCCGC
CGGCGCTCCGGGGGCCGCCGCGCCCCYCCCCCGRGCCCTCCCCGGCCCGRGGCGGCCCCGCCCCGCCCGG
CACCCCCACCTGCCGCCACCCCCCGCCCGGCACGGCGAGCCCCGCGCCACGCCCCGTACGGAGCCCCGCA
CCCGAAGCCGGGCCGTGCTCAGCAACTCGGGGAGGGGGGTGCAGGGGGGGTTGCAGCCCGACCGACGCGC
CCACACCCCCTGCTCACCCCCCCACGCACACACCCCGCACGCAGCCTTTGTTCCCCTCGCAGCCCCCCCC
GCACCGCGGGGCACCGCCCCCGGCCGCGCTCCCCTCGCGCACACTGCGGAGCGCACAAAGCCCCGCGCCG
CGCCCGCAGCGCTCACAGCCGCCGGGCAGCGCGGAGCCGCACGCGGCGCTCCCCACGCACACACACACGC
ACGCACCCCCCGAGCCGCTCCCCCCGCACAAAGGGCCCTCCCGGAGCCCCTCAAGGCTTTCACGCAGCCA
CAGAAAAGAAACAAGCCGTCATTAAACCAAGCGCTAATTACAGCCCGGAGGAGAAGGGCCGTCCCGCCCG
CTCACCTGTGGGAGTAACGCGGTCAGTCAGAGCCGGGGCGGGCGGCGCGAGGCGGCGGCGGAGCGGGGCA
CGGGGCGAAGGCAGCGCGCAGCGACTCCCGCCCGCCGCGCGCYTCSCTTTTTATRGGGCCSCCSCCSCCC
CCCCCCCVCCAWAAAARRMMMMYYYCGGSGCSCCCCCCCCYGKKKGSCCCCCCCCCCCCCCCCCCCCCCC
CCCCCCCCCCCCCCCCCCCCCCCCCCCCCCCCCCCCGGCGCSCCCCCCCCCCCCCCCCNGCCCCCATCGC
TGCACAAAATAATTAAAAAATAAATAAATACAAAATTGGGGGTGGGGAGGGGGGGGAGATGGGGAGAGTG
AAGCAGAACGTGGGGCTCACCTCGACCATGGTAATAGCGATGACTAATACGTAGATGTACTGCCAAGTAG
GAAAGTCCCATAAGGTCATGTACTGGGCATAATGCCAGGCGGGCCATTTACCGTCATTGACGTCAATAGG
GGGCGTACTTGGCATATGATACACTTGATGTACTGCCAAGTGGGCAGTTTACCGTAAATACTCCACCCAT
TGACGTCAATGGAAAGTCCCTATTGGCGTTACTATGGGAACATACGTCATTATTGACGTCAATGGGCGGG
GGTCGTTGGGCGGTCAGCCAGGCGGGCCATTTACCGTAAGTTATGTAACGCGGAACTCCATATATGGGCT
ATGAACTAATGACCCCGTAATTGATTACTATTAATAACTAGCGCTGTATTTAGAAAAATAAACAAATAGG
GGTTCCGCGCACATTTCCCCGAAAAGTGCCACCTG
[124 nt withheld, positions 9136-9259]
C
[91 nt withheld, positions 9261-9351]
A
[49 nt withheld, positions 9353-9401]
CCTTTGACGTTGGAGTCCACGTTCTTT
[37 nt withheld, positions 9429-9465]
ACCCTATCTCGGTCTATTCTTTTGATTTATAAGGGATTTTGCCGATTTCGGCCTATTGGTTAAAAAATGA
GCTGATTTAACAAAAATTTAACGCGAATTTTAACAAAATATTAACGCTTACAATTTACGCCTTAAGATAC
ATTGATGAGTTTGGACAAACCACAACTAGAATGCAGTGAAAAAAATGCTTTATTTGTGAAATTTGTGATG
CTATTGCTTTATTTGTAACCATTATAAGCTGCAATAAACAAGTTAACAACAACAATTGCATTCATTTTAT
GTTTCAGGTTCAGGGGGAGGTGTGGGAGGTTTTTTAAAGCAAGTAAAACCTCTACAAATGTGGTATGGCT
GATTATGATCTAGAGTCGCGGCCGCTATTACGCACAAGAGTTCCGTAGCTGTTCAAGTTTGTGTTTCAAC
TGTTCTCGTCGTTTCCGCAACAAGTCCTCTTCAGAAATGAGCTTTTGCTCCTCTGCTTGGACGGACAGGA
TGTATGCTGTGGCTTTTTTAAGGATAACTACCTTGGGGGCCTTTTCATTGTTTTCCAACTCCGGGATCTG
GTCACGCAGGGCAAAAAAGCTCCGTTTTAGCTCGTTCCTCCTCTGGCGCTCCAAGACGTTGTGTGTTCGC
CTCTTGACATTCTCCTCGGTGTCCGAGGACCTGGGGCTGGTGCATTTTCGGTTGTTGCTGATCTGTCTCA
GGACTCTGACACTGTCCAACTTGACCCTCTTGGCAGCAGGATAGTCCTTCCGAGTGGAGGGAGGCGCTGC
GTAGTTGTGCTGATGTGTGGAGACGTGGCACCTCTTGAGGACCAGTGGGCTGTGAGGAGGTTTGCTGTGG
CCTCCAGCAGAAGGTGATCCAGACTCTGACCTTTTGCCAGGAGCCTGCCTCTTTTCCACAGAAACAACAT
CGATTTCTTCCTCATCTTCTTGTTCCTCCTCAGAGTCGCTGCTGGTGGTGGGCGGTGTCTCCTCATGGAG
CACCAGGGGCTCGGGGCTGCCCTGCGGGGAGGACTCCGTCGAGGAGAGCAGAGAATCCGAGGACGGAGAG
AAGGCGCTGGAGTCTTGCGAGGCGCAGGACTTGGGCGAGCTGCTGTCGTTGAGAGGGTAGGGGAAGACCA
CCGAGGGGTCGATGCACTCTGAGGCGGCGGCGCTCAGATCCTGCAGGTACAAGCTGGAGGTGGAGCAGAC
GCTGTGGCCGCGGGCGGGGTTCGGGCTGCCGCTGTCTTTGCGCGCAGCCTGGTAGGAGGCCAGCTTCTCT
GAGACGAGCTTGGCGGCGGCCGAGAAGCCGCTCCACATACAGTCCTGGATGATGATGTTTTTGATGAAGG
TCTCGTCGTCCGGGTCGCAGATGAAACTCTGGTTCACCATGTCTCCTCCCAGCAGCTCGGTCACCATCTC
CAGCTGGTCGGCCGTGGAGAAGCTCCCGCCACCGCCGTCGTTGTCTCCCCGAAGGGAGAAGGGTGTGACC
GCAACGTAGGAGGGCGAGCAGAGCCCGGAGCGGCGGCTAGGGGACAGGGGCGGGGTGGGCAGCAGCTCGA
ATTTCTTCCAGATATCCTCGCTGGGCGCCGGGGGCTGCAGCTCGCTCTGCTGCTGCTGCTGGTAGAAGTT
CTCCTCCTCGTCGCAGTAGAAATACGGCTGCACCGAGTCGTAGTCGAGGTCATAGTTCCTGTTGGTGAAG
CTAACGTTGAGGGGCATAGGACCGGGGTTACTTTCAACATCGCCAGCGAGTTTCAACAAAGCGTAGTTAG
TACATTGCCCACTACCCATGTGTGAGAGGGGCAGTGTGCCGTTAATGGCCGTGCCGGGCACCGGGCCGCT
CTGGTAGTGCTGGGACATGTGAAGTCTGCTGGGGGCGGCGGGTTCCGGCACCTCGGCGCCGGGGAGATAC
ATGCTGATCATGTCCCGGAGGTCCCCGGCCTGGCAGGGCGCCCTGGAGTGGGAGGAAGAGGTAACCACAG
GGGGGCTGGAGCTGGCCTCGGACTTGACCACCGAACCCATGGAGCCAAGAGCCATGCCAGGGGTGCCCTG
CTGCGAGTAGGACATGCTGTAGGTGGGCGAGCCGTTCATGTAGGTCTGCGAGCTGGTCATGGAGTTGTAC
TGCAGGGCGCTCACGTCGTAGCGGTGCATGGGCTGCATCTGCGCTGCGCCGTGCGCATTGAGGCCCGGGT
GCTGCGGGTAGCCCAGCTGGTCCTGCATCATGCTGTAGCTGCCGTTGCTCCAGCCGTTCATGTGCGCGTA
ACTGTCCATGCGCTGGTTCACGCCCGCGCCCAGGCCGGCGCCCACCCCGACCCCGCTCGCCATGCTATTG
CCGCCGGGGGCCAGCAGCCCGCCGGGCAGCGTGTACTTATCCTTCTTCATGAGCGTCTTGGTTTTCCGCC
GGGGCCGGTATTTATAATCCGGGTGCTCCTTCATGTGCAGCGCTCGCAGCCGCTTAGCCTCGTCGATGAA
CGGCCGCTTCTCCGTCTCCGACAAAAGTTTCCACTCGGCGCCCAGGCGCTTGCTGATCTCCGAGTTGTGC
ATCTTGGGGTTCTCCTGGGCCATCTTGCGCCGCTGCCCGCGGGACCACACCATGAAGGCATTCATGGGCC
GCTTGACGCGGTCCGGGCTGTTTTTCTGGTTGCCGCCGGCCGCCGCCGCGGTGGAGTTGCCGCCGCCGCC
CCCCGAAGTTTGCTGCGGGCCCGGCGGCTTCAGCTCCGTCTCCATCATGTTGTACATGGGGCCGGGGTTC
TCCTCCACGTCGCCGCAGGTCAGCAGGCTGCCCCTGCCCTCGCCGCTGCCAAAATGCCTCTTCATGTGTA
AGGCGAGGTGGTCCGACCTGGAAAATGCTCGGTCGCATTTTTGGCACTGGAACGGGCGGTGCCCCGTGTG
TTTACGGTAGTGCCTGGTCAGTTCATCTGAGCGGGCGAATTTCCATCCACAGCCGTCCCAGTCACAGTGG
TAAGGTTTCTCACCTGTGTGGGTTCGCAGGTGTGCCTTGAGATGGGAACTCTTTGTGTAGGTTTTGCCGC
AGCCCGCGTAATCACAAGTGTGGGTGGCGGTCCTTTTCCGGGGCCACGATCGTCTTCCCCTCTTTGGCTT
GGGCTCCTCTGGCATGCAGGAACCGGGTGGCATGAGCTCTTGGTAATGGAGCGGCGGGACTTGCGGCTGC
ATCTGATCGGGCAGGAAGGATGGGTAATTGGGCCCCGGGTGGGGATGGAAGCCGGGAGGAAGCGGCAGGG
CAGGGTGACAGTCCCTGCTGCTCAGCACTTCCTCAAGACCCAGGGTCGGGGTAGTCCTGCTGGGGAGCTG
CCGCCCCAGGGGGAAGTCGTGTGCAGCCGGCCGGTGGCCATTGCTGAGAGGGGGTCCAGCGCCCAAGTGG
GTGCACGAAGAGACCGCCTCCTGCTTGATCTTGGGGCACGTGCGCGGCGGCCCGCCGTTGTAGGGCGCCA
CCACCACCGGGTGGCTGCCGTCAGGGCTGCCTTTGCTGACGCTGATGACCGACGGGCTGCCGTACTCGCT
GCCAGGGGCGCTCAGCGACGCCTTCAGCACGAACTTGCCCATCAGCCCGCCACCTGGCGGCTGCGGCTGC
TGCGGCGGAATGTACACCGGGTCCAATTCTGGCCGCAGGAGCTCGGCCACGAAGCCGCCCGAGGGGCTCA
CGTCGTTGATGTCCGCCAGGTTGAAGGGAGCCGTCGGAGGGGGAGCGGACTCCCTGCCATAGAGGAGGCC
TCCGCCCGTGCCGCCCGGCGCCACGCCCGGGTCGTTCCCGGCCCGGATCGGATAGGTGAAGCTGCAGGTG
GAGGGCGCGCTGGCAGGGCCGCTGCTCGACGGCGACGACGAAGAGGAGGCTGACGCTGACGAGGACACGG
TGGCGGCCACTGACTCCGGAGGATGGGTCAGCGAATTGGAGAGAATAAAGTCCAGGTCCAGGAGATCGTT
GAACTCCTCGGTCTCTCTCCGAGGTAGGGGCGCCAGGTTGCTACCGCCGCAAGCCGCACCGGCTCCGCCG
CTCTCCAGGTCTGTGGCCACGGTCGCCGCCGCCAGGTCATAGGGGCGGCCGGGAAGCACTGGGGGAAGTC
GCTTCATGTGGGAGAGCTCCTCCCGCCAGCGGTTATTCGGGGCACCTGCTTGACGCAGTGTCTTCTCCCT
TCCCGCCGGGCCAGACGCGAACGTGGAGAAAGATGGGAGCAGCGCGTCGCTGACAGCCATGGGCCCTGGG
TTGGACTCCACGTCTCCCGCCAACTTGAGAAGGTCAAAATTCAAAGTCTGTTTCACGCCACTTCCGTTTG
AATGCATGGGAGAGCCCAGAGTGGTGACGGAGACAGGGGGAAAGGCTTCCCCCTCAGGGAAAGGGACCGA
GGAGTACAGTGCAGTGAAGTGAGGGCTCCCATAGCCTGGGGTACCAAAATGGGGCCCTGGGGCCAGAGGA
AAGGACACTGGTCCCCCTGAGAAAGGAGACCCAGCAGCCTCAAAATCCTCTCGTTGTGCATAGTCGCTGC
TTGATCGCTTGCCCTTCTGGCGCCGGTTACAGAACCACACTCGGACCACATCCTTCTCGAGCCCAAGCTG
CTGGGCGATGTGGCTGATCTGCTGCAGTGTGGGTTTCGGGCACTGCAGGAACAAATTCTCCAGGTTGCCT
CTCACTCGGTTCTCGATACTGGTTCGCTTTCTCTTTCGGGCCTGCACGAGGGTTTCTGCTTTGCATATCT
CCTGAAGATTTTCATTGTTGTCAGCTTCCTCCACCCACTTCTGCAGCAAGGGCCGCAGCTTACACATGTT
CTTGAAGCTAAGCTGCAGAGCCTCAAAGCGGCAGATGGTCGTTTGGCTGAATACCTTCCCAAATAGAACC
CCCAGGGTGAGCCCCACATCGGCCTGTGTATATCCCAGGGTGATCCTCTTCTGCTTCAGGAGCTTGGCAA
ATTGCTCGAGTTCTTTCTGCAGAGCTTTGATGTCCTGGGACTCCTCCGGGTTTTGCTCCAGCTTCTCCTT
CTCCAGCTTCACGGCACCAGGGGTGACGGTGCAGGGCTCCGGGGAGGCCCCATCGGAGTTGCTCTCCACC
CCGACTCCTGCTTCGCCCTCAGGCTGAGAGGTCTCCAAGCCGCCTTGGGGCACTAGCCCCACTCCAACCT
GGGGCCCACAGTACGCCATCCCCCCACAGAACTCATACGGCGGGGGGCATGGGGGAATCCCCCACACCTC
AGAGCCTGGCCCAACCCCCGGCCCGATTCCTGGCCCTCCAGGAGGGCCTTGGAAGCTTAGCCAGGTCCGA
GGATCAACCCAGCCCGGCTCCGGCCCCCCTGGCCCATCACCTCCACCACCTGGAGGGGGCGAGAAGGCGA
AATCCGAAGCCAGGTGTCCCGCCATGGTGGCGCTAGCTTCACGACACCTGAAATGGAAGAAAAAAACTTT
GAACCACTGTCTGAGGCTTGAGAATGAACCAAGATCCAAACTCAAAAAGGGCAAATTCCAAGGAGAATTA
CATCAAGTGCCAAGCTGGCCTAACTTCAGTCTCCACCCACTCAGTGTGGGGAAACTCCATCGCATAAAAC
CCCTCCCCCCAACCTAAAGACGACGTACTCCAAAAGCTCGAGAACTAATCGAGGTGCCTGGACGGCGCCC
GGTACTCCGTGGAGTCACATGAAGCGACGGCTGAGGACGGAAAGGCCCTTTTCCTTTGTGTGGGTGACTC
ACCCGCCCGCTCTCCCGAGCGCCGCGTCCTCCATTTTGAGCTCCCTGCAGCAGGGCCGGGAAGCGGCCAT
CTTTCCGCTCACGCAACTGGTGCCGACCGGGCCAGCCTTGCCGCCCAGGGCGGGGCGATACACGGCGGCG
CGAGGCCAGGCACCAGAGCAGGCCGGCCAGCTTGAGACTACCCCCGTCCGATTCTCGGTGGCCGCGCTCG
CAGGCCCCGCCTCGCCGAACATGTGCGCTGGGACGCACGGGCCCCGTCGCCGCCCGCGGCCCCAAAAACC
GAAATACCAGTGTGCAGATCTTGGCCCGCATTTACAAGACTATCTTGCCAGAAAAAAAGCGTCGCAGCAG
GTCATCAAAAATTTTAAATGGCTAGAGACTTATCGAAAGCAGCGAGACAGGCGCGAAGGTGCCACCAGAT
TCGCACGCGGCGGCCCCAGCGCCCAGGCCAGGCCTCAACTCAAGCACGAGGCGAAGGGGCTCCTTAAGCG
CAAGGCCTCGAACTCTCCCACCCACTTCCAACCCGAAGCTCGGGATCAAGAATCACGTACTGCAGCCAGG
TGGAAGTAATTCAAGGCACGCAAGGGCCATAACCCGTAAAGAGGCCAGGCCCGCGGGAACCACACACGGC
ACTTACCTGTGTTCTGGCGGCAAACCCGTTGCGAAAAAGAACGTTCACGGCGACTACTGCACTTATATAC
GGTTCTCCCCCACCCTCGGGAAAAAGGCGGAGCCAGTACACGACATCACTTTCCCAGTTTACCCCGCGCC
ACCTTCTCTAGGCACCGGTTCAATTGCCGACCCCTCCCCCCAACTTCTCGGGGACTGTGGGCGATGTGCG
CTCTGCCCACTGACGGGCACCGGAGCCTCACGATTAATTAATAGGGATAACAGGGTAATTTAAATAGATC
TACTAGTTATTAATAGTAATCAATTACGGGGTCATTAGTTCATAGCCCATATATGGAGTTCCGCGTTACA
TAACTTACGGTAAATGGCCCGCCTGGCTGACCGCCCAACGACCCCCGCCCATTGACGTCAATAATGACGT
ATGTTCCCATAGTAACGCCAATAGGGACTTTCCATTGACGTCAATGGGTGGAGTATTTACGGTAAACTGC
CCACTTGGCAGTACATCAAGTGTATCATATGCCAAGTACGCCCCCTATTGACGTCAATGACGGTAAATGG
CCCGCCTGGCATTATGCCCAGTACATGACCTTATGGGACTTTCCTACTTGGCAGTACATCTACGTATTAG
TCATCGCTATTACCATGGTCGAGGTGAGCCCCACGTTCTGCTTCACTCTCCCCATCTCCCCCCCCTCCCC
ACCCCCAATTTTGTATTTATTTATTTTTTAATTATTTTGTGCRGSGRKGGGGGSGGGGGGGGGGGGGGGG
NNCGCGCNCAGGSGGGGCGGGGCGGGGCGAGGGGCGGGGCGGGGCGAGGCGGAGAGGTGCGGCGGCAGCC
AATCAGAGCGGCGCGCTCCGAAAGTTTCCTTTTATGGCGAGGCGGCGGCGGCGGCGGCCCTATAAAAAGC
GAAGCGCGCGGCGGGCGGGAGTCGCTGCGCGCTGCCTTCGCCCCGTGCCCCGCTCCGCCGCCGCCTCGCG
CCGCCCGCCCCGGCTCTGACTGACCGCGTTACTCCCACAGGTGAGCGGGCGGGACGGCCCTTCTCCTCCG
GGCTGTAATTAGCGCTTGGTTTAATGACGGCTTGTTTCTTTTCTGTGGCTGCGTGAAAGCCTTGAGGGGC
TCCGGGAGGGCCCTTTGTGCGGGGGGAGCGGCTCGGGGGGTGCGTGCGTGTGTGTGTGCGTGGGGAGCGC
CGCGTGCGGCTCCGCGCTGCCCGGCGGCTGTGAGCGCTGCGGGCGCGGCGCGGGGCTTTGTGCGCTCCGC
AGTGTGCGCGAGGGGAGCGCGGCCGGGGGCGGTGCCCCGCGGTGCGGGGGGGGCTGCGAGGGGAACAAAG
GCTGCGTGCGGGGTGTGTGCGTGGGGGGGTGAGCAGGGGGTGTGGGCGCGTCGGTCGGGCTGCAACCCCC
CCTGCACCCCCCTCCCCGAGTTGCTGAGCACGGCCCGGCTTCGGGTGCGGGGCTCCGTACGGGGCGTGGC
GCGGGGCTCGCCGTGCCGGGCGGGGGGTGGCGGCAGGTGGGGGTGCCGGGCGGGGCGGGGCCGCCYCGGG
CCGGGGGGGGCYCGGGGGRGGGGCGCGGCGGCCCCCGGRGCGCCGGCGGCTGTCGRGGCGCGGCGRGCCG
CAGCCATTGCCTTTTATGGTAATCGTGCGAGAGGGCGCAGGGACTTCCTTTGTCCCAAATCTGTGCGGAG
CCGAAATCTGGGAGGCGCCGCCGCACCCCCTCTAGCGGGCGCGGGGCGAAGCGGTGCGGCGCCGGCAGGA
AGGAAATGGGCGGGGAGGGCCTTCGTGCGTCGCCGCGCCGCCGTCCCCTTCTCCCTCTCCAGCCTCGGGG
CTGTCCGCGGGGGGACGGCTGCCTTCGGGGGGGACGGGGCAGGGCGGGGTTCGGCTTCTGGCGTGTGACC
GGCGGCTCTAGAGCCTCTGCTAACCATGTTCATGCCTTCTTCTTTTTCCTACAGCTCCTGGGCAACGTGC
TGGTTATTGTGCTGTCTCATCATTTTGGCAAAGAATTCGCTAGTCGACGAGCGGCCGCAGCTCTAAATAC
TCTGAAGTCCAAAGAAGTTGTATGTTGGGTGGGCTCCCTTCAACTTTAACATGGAAGTGCTTTCTGTGAC
TTTAAAAGTAAGTGCTTCCATGTTTTAGTAGGAGTGAATCCAATTTACTTCTCCAAAATAGAACACGCTA
ACCTCATTTGAAGGGATCCCCTTTGCTTTAACATGGGGGTACCTGCTGTGTGAAACAAAAGTAAGTGCTT
CCATGTTTCAGTGGAGGTGTCTCCAAGCCAGCACACCTTTTGTTACAAAATTTTTTTGTTATTGTGTTTT
AAGGTTACTAAGCTTGTTACAGGTTAAAGGATTCTAACTTTTTCCAAGACTGGGCTCCCCACCACTTAAA
CGTGGATGTACTTGCTTTGAAACTAAAGAAGTAAGTGCTTCCATGTTTTGGTGATGGTAAGTCTTCCTTT
TACATTTTTATTATTTTTTTAGAAAATAACTTTATTGTATTGACCGCAGCTCATATATTTAAGCTTTATT
TTGTATTTTTACATCTGTTAAGGGGCCCCCTCTACTTTAACATGGAGGCACTTGCTGTGACATGACAAAA
ATAAGTGCTTCCATGTTTGAGTGTGGTGGTTCCTACCTAATCAGCAATTGCGTTAACGCCCACACTGTGT
GCAGTTCTTGGCTACAGGCCATTACTGTTGCTAATATGCAACTCTGTTGAATATAAATTGGAATTGCACT
TTAGCAATGGTGATGGATTGTTAAGCCAATGACAGAATTTAAACCACAGACTTACTTTGATAGCACTCTT
AATGGTATAACTTCTTCTCCCAGGCGCGTCTAGATCATAATCAGCCATACCACATTTGTAGAGGTTTTAC
TTGCTTTAAAAAACCTCCCACACCTCCCCCTGAACCTGAAACATAAAATGAATGCAATTGTTGTTGTTAA
CTTGTTTATTGCAGCTTATAATGGTTACAAATAAAGCAATAGCATCACAAATTTCACAAATAAAGCATTT
TTTTCACTGCATTCTAGTTGTGGTTTGTCCAAACTCATCAATGTATCTTAAAGACGTCTTTAATTAATCG
ACTCTAGAGGATCGATCCCCGCCCCGGACGAACTAAACCTGACTACGACATCTCTGCCCCTTCTTCGCGG
GGCAGTGCATGTAATCCCTTCAGTTGGTTGGTACAACTTGCCAACTGGGCCCTGTTCCACATGTGACACG
GGGGGGGACCAAACACAAAGGGGTTCTCTGACTGTAGTTGACATCCTTATAAATGGATGTGCACATTTGC
CAACACTGAGTGGCTTTCATCCTGGAGCAGACTTTGCAGTCTGTGGACTGCAACACAACATTGCCTTTAT
GTGTAACTCTTGGCTGAAGCTCTTACACCAATGCTGGGGGACATGTACCTCCCAGGGGCCCAGGAAGACT
ACGGGAGGCTACACCAACGTCAATCAGAGGGGCCTGTGTAGCTACCGATAAGCGGACCCTCAAGAGGGCA
TTAGCAATAGTGTTTATAAGGCCCCCTTGTTAACCCTAAACGGGTAGCATATGCTTCCCGGGTAGTAGTA
TATACTATCCAGACTAACCCTAATTCAATAGCATATGTTACCCAACGGGAAGCATATGCTATCGAATTAG
GGTTAGTAAAAGGGTCCTAAGGAACAGCGATATCTCCCACCCCATGAGCTGTCACGGTTTTATTTACATG
GGGTCAGGATTCCACGAGGGTAGTGAACCATTTTAGTCACAAGGGCAGTGGCTGAAGATCAAGGAGCGGG
CAGTGAACTCTCCTGAATCTTCGCCTGCTTCTTCATTCTCCTTCGTTTAGCTAATAGAATAACTGCTGAG
TTGTGAACAGTAAGGTGTATGTGAGGTGCTCGAAAACAAGGTTTCAGGTGACGCCCCCAGAATAAAATTT
GGACGGGGGGTTCAGTGGTGGCATTGTGCTATGACACCAATATAACCCTCACAAACCCCTTGGGCAATAA
ATACTAGTGTAGGAATGAAACATTCTGAATATCTTTAACAATAGAAATCCATGGGGTGGGGACAAGCCGT
AAAGACTGGATGTCCATCTCACACGAATTTATGGCTATGGGCAACACATAATCCTAGTGCAATATGATAC
TGGGGTTATTAAGATGTGTCCCAGGCAGGGACCAAGACAGGTGAACCATGTTGTTACACTCTATTTGTAA
CAAGGGGAAAGAGAGTGGACGCCGACAGCAGCGGACTCCACTGGTTGTCTCTAACACCCCCGAAAATTAA
ACGGGGCTCCACGCCAATGGGGCCCATAAACAAAGACAAGTGGCCACTCTTTTTTTTGAAATTGTGGAGT
GGGGGCACGCGTCAGCCCCCACACGCCGCCCTGCGGTTTTGGACTGTAAAATAAGGGTGTAATAACTTGG
CTGATTGTAACCCCGCTAACCACTGCGGTCAAACCACTTGCCCACAAAACCACTAATGGCACCCCGGGGA
ATACCTGCATAAGTAGGTGGGCGGGCCAAGATAGGGGCGCGATTGCTGCGATCTGGAGGACAAATTACAC
ACACTTGCGCCTGAGCGCCAAGCACAGGGTTGTTGGTCCTCATATTCACGAGGTCGCTGAGAGCACGGTG
GGCTAATGTTGCCATGGGTAGCATATACTACCCAAATATCTGGATAGCATATGCTATCCTAATCTATATC
TGGGTAGCATAGGCTATCCTAATCTATATCTGGGTAGCATATGCTATCCTAATCTATATCTGGGTAGTAT
ATGCTATCCTAATTTATATCTGGGTAGCATAGGCTATCCTAATCTATATCTGGGTAGCATATGCTATCCT
AATCTATATCTGGGTAGTATATGCTATCCTAATCTGTATCCGGGTAGCATATGCTATCCTAATAGAGATT
AGGGTAGTATATGCTATCCTAATTTATATCTGGGTAGCATATACTACCCAAATATCTGGATAGCATATGC
TATCCTAATCTATATCTGGGTAGCATATGCTATCCTAATCTATATCTGGGTAGCATAGGCTATCCTAATC
TATATCTGGGTAGCATATGCTATCCTAATCTATATCTGGGTAGTATATGCTATCCTAATTTATATCTGGG
TAGCATAGGCTATCCTAATCTATATCTGGGTAGCATATGCTATCCTAATCTATATCTGGGTAGTATATGC
TATCCTAATCTGTATCCGGGTAGCATATGCTATCCTCATGCATATACAGTCAGCATATGATACCCAGTAG
TAGAGTGGGAGTGCTATCCTTTGCATATGCCGCCACCTCCCAAGGGGGCGTGAATTTTCGCTGCTTGTCC
TTTTCCTGCTGGTTGCTCCCATTCTTAGGTGAATTTAAGGAGGCCAGGCTAAAGCCGTCGCATGTCTGAT
TGCTCACCAGGTAAATGTCGCTAATGTTTTCCAACGCGAGAAGGTGTTGAGCGCGGAGCTGAGTGACGTG
ACAACATGGGTATGCCCAATTGCCCCATGTTGGGAGGACGAAAATGGTGACAAGACAGATGGCCAGAAAT
ACACCAACAGCACGCATGATGTCTACTGGGGATTTATTCTTTAGTGCGGGGGAATACACGGCTTTTAATA
CGATTGAGGGCGTCTCCTAACAAGTTACATCACTCCTGCCCTTCCTCACCCTCATCTCCATCACCTCCTT
CATCTCCGTCATCTCCGTCATCACCCTCCGCGGCAGCCCCTTCCACCATAGGTGGAAACCAGGGAGGCAA
ATCTACTCCATCGTCAAAGCTGCACACAGTCACCCTGATATTGCAGGTAGGAGCGGGCTTTGTCATAACA
AGGTCCTTAATCGCATCCTTCAAAACCTCAGCAAATATATGAGTTTGTAAAAAGACCATGAAATAACAGA
CAATGGACTCCCTTAGCGGGCCAGGTTGTGGGCCGGGTCCAGGGGCCATTCCAAAGGGGAGACGACTCAA
TGGTGTAAGACGACATTGTGGAATAGCAAGGGCAGTTCCTCGCCTTAGGTTGTAAAGGGAGGTCTTACTA
CCTCCATATACGAACACACCGGCGACCCAAGTTCCTTCGTCGGTAGTCCTTTCTACGTGACTCCTAGCCA
GGAGAGCTCTTAAACCTTCTGCAATGTTCTCAAATTTCGGGTTGGAACCTCCTTGACCACGATGCTTTCC
AAACCACCCTCCTTTTTTGCGCCTGCCTCCATCACCCTGACCCCGGGGTCCAGTGCTTGGGCCTTCTCCT
GGGTCATCTGCGGGGCCCTGCTCTATCGCTCCCGGGGGCACGTCAGGCTCACCATCTGGGCCACCTTCTT
GGTGGTATTCAAAATAATCGGCTTCCCCTACAGGGTGGAAAAATGGCCTTCTACCTGGAGGGGGCCTGCG
CGGTGGAGACCCGGATGATGATGACTGACTACTGGGACTCCTGGGCCTCTTTTCTCCACGTCCACGACCT
CTCCCCCTGGCTCTTTCACGACTTCCCCCCCTGGCTCTTTCACGTCCTCTACCCCGGCGGCCTCCACTAC
CTCCTCGACCCCGGCCTCCACTACCTCCTCGACCCCGGCCTCCACTGCCTCCTCGACCCCGGCCTCCACC
TCCTGCTCCTGCCCCTCCTGCTCCTSCCCCTCCTCCTCCTCCTCCCCCTCCCCCYCCYCCYCCCCCCCCY
CCTCCCCCCCCTCCCCCTCCCCCCCCCCCYCCCCCCCCCCCCCCCCCYCCCCCYCCCCCCCCCCCYCCTC
CTCCSCCCCCTCCYCCCCCYCCYCCTCCYCCYCCTCCTCCCCCTCCTCCTCCTCCCCCTCCTCCCCCTCC
TCCTCCTCCCCCTCCTCCCCCTCCTCCTCCTCCCCCTCCTCCNNTCCTGCCCCTCCTSCNCCYNCCCTCC
TGCTCCTGCCCCTCCTGCCCCTCCTGCYCCTSCYCCTCCTSCCCCCCCTCCTSCYCCTCCTCCYCCTCCT
CCYCCTCCTCCNNNTCYTCSCCCTCCSCCTCCTCSTCCYCCCTCTCCTCCCCCCCCTCCCCCCCACTMCC
CCTCCCCCKCCCCCCCCCCCTCCCCCCCCCCYCCCSCYCCCCCCCCTCCTSCYSCNCCTSCYCCTCCTSY
YKCTCCTGCCCCTCCTCCTSCTCCTCCCCTCACNNNNNNNNNNNNNNNNNNNNCCCCCCTCCCCCCCCCC
NNNNNCSSCCCYCYCCYCMCCCGCCACCTCCYCCTCCTCCCCMCCCTCCTCCTCCTSCNCCTCCTSCCMC
WCCYCCYCCTCCTSCYCCTCCTCCYCCTCCTGCCCCTCCTCCTSCTCCTGCCCCTCCTGCTCCTGCCCCT
CCCGCTCCTGCTCCTGCTCCTGTTCCACCGTGGGTCCCTTTGCAGCCAATGCAACTTGGACGTTTTTGGG
GTCTCCGGACACCATCTCTATGTCTTGGCCCTGATCCTGAGCCGCCCGGGGCTCCTGGTCTTCCGCCTCC
TCGTCCTCGTCCTCTTCCCCGTCCTCGTCCATGGTTATCACCCCCTCTTCTTTGAGGTCCACTGCCGCCG
GAGCCTTCTGGTCCAGATGTGTCTCCCTTCTCTCCTAGGCCATTTCCAGGTCCTGTACCTGGCCCCTCGT
CAGACATGATTCACACTAAAAGAGATCAATAGACATCTTTATTAGACGACGCTCAGTGAATACAGGGAGT
GCAGACTCCTGCCCCCTCCAACAGCCCCCCCACCCTCATCCCCTTCATGGTCGCTGTCAGACAGATCCAG
GTCTGAAAATTCCCCATCCTCCGAACCATCCTCGTCCTCATCACCAATTACTCGCAGCCCGGAAAACTCC
CGCTGAACATCCTCAAGATTTGCGTCCTGAGCCTCAAGCCAGGCCTCAAATTCCTCGTCCCCCTTTTTGC
TGGACGGTAGGGATGGGGATTCTCGGGACCCCTCCTCTTCCTCTTCAAGGTCACCAGACAGAGATGCTAC
TGGGGCAACGGAAGAAAAGCTGGGTGCGGCCTGTGAGGATCAGCTTATCGATGATAAGCTGTCAAACATG
AGAATTCTTGAAGACGAAAGGGCCTCGTGATACGCCTATTTTTATAGGTTAATGTCATGATAATAATGGT
TTCTTAGACGTCAGGTGGCACTTTTCGGGGAAATGTGCGCGGAACCCCTATTTGTTTATTTTTCTAAATA
CATTCAAATATGTATCCGCTCATGAGACAATAACCCTGATAAATGCTTCAATAATATTGAAAAAGGAAGA
GTATGAGTATTCAACATTTCCGTGTCGCCCTTATTCCCTTTTTTGCGGCATTTTGCCTTCCTGTTTTTGC
TCACCCAGAAACGCTGGTGAAAGTAAAAGATGCTGAAGATCAGTTGGGTGCACGAGTGGGTTACATCGAA
CTGGATCTCAACAGCGGTAAGATCCTTGAGAGTTTTCGCCCCGAAGAACGTTTTCCAATGATGAGCACTT
TTAAAGTTCTGCTATGTGGCGCGGTATTATCCCGTGTTGACGCCGGGCAAGAGCAACTCGGTCGCCGCAT
ACACTATTCTCAGAATGACTTGGTTGAGTACTCACCAGTCACAGAAAAGCATCTTACGGATGGCATGACA
GTAAGAGAATTATGCAGTGCTGCCATAACCATGAGTGATAACACTGCGGCCAACTTACTTCTGACAACGA
TCGGAGGACCGAAGGAGCTAACCGCTTTTTTGCACAACATGGGGGATCATGTAACTCGCCTTGATCGTTG
GGAACCGGAGCTGAATGAAGCCATACCAAACGACGAGCGTGACACCACGATGCCTGCAGCAATGGCAACA
ACGTTGCGCAAACTATTAACTGGCGAACTACTTACTCTAGCTTCCCGGCAACAATTAATAGACTGGATGG
AGGCGGATAAAGTTGCAGGACCACTTCTGCGCTCGGCCCTTCCGGCTGGCTGGTTTATTGCTGATAAATC
TGGAGCCGGTGAGCGTGGGTCTCGCGGTATCATTGCAGCACTGGGGCCAGATGGTAAGCCCTCCCGTATC
GTAGTTATCTACACGACGGGGAGTCAGGCAACTATGGATGAACGAAATAGACAGATCGCTGAGATAGGTG
CCTCACTGATTAAGCATTGGTAACTGTCAGACCAAGTTTACTCATATATACTTTAGATTGATTTAAAACT
TCATTTTTAATTTAAAAGGATCTAGGTGAAGATCCTTTTTGATAATCTCATGACCAAAATCCCTTAACGT
GAGTTTTCGTTCCACTGAGCGTCAGACCCCGTAGAAAAGATCAAAGGATCTTCTTGAGATCCTTTTTTTC
TGCGCGTAATCTGCTGCTTGCAAACAAAAAAACCACCGCTACCAGCGGTGGTTTGTTTGCCGGATCAAGA
GCTACCAACTCTTTTTCCGAAGGTAACTGGCTTCAGCAGAGCGCAGATACCAAATACTGTCCTTCTAGTG
TAGCCGTAGTTAGGCCACCACTTCAAGAACTCTGTAGCACCGCCTACATACCTCGCTCTGCTAATCCTGT
TACCAGTGGCTGCTGCCAGTGGCGATAAGTCGTGTCTTACCGGGTTGGACTCAAGACGATAGTTACCGGA
TAAGGCGCAGCGGTCGGGCTGAACGGGGGGTTCGTGCACACAGCCCAGCTTGGAGCGAACGACCTACACC
GAACTGAGATACCTACAGCGTGAGCTATGAGAAAGCGCCACGCTTCCCGAAGGGAGAAAGGCGGACAGGT
ATCCGGTAAGCGGCAGGGTCGGAACAGGAGAGCGCACGAGGGAGCTTCCAGGGGGAAACGCCTGGTATCT
TTATAGTCCTGTCGGGTTTCGCCACCTCTGACTTGAGCGTCGATTTTTGTGATGCTCGTCAGGGGGGCGG
AGCCTATGGAAAAACGCCAGCAACGCGGCCTTTTTACGGTTCCTGGCCTTTTGCTGGCCTTGAAGCTGTC
CCTGATGGTCGTCATCTACCTGCCTGGACAGCATGGCCTGCAACGCGGGCATCCCGATGCCGCCGGAAGC
GAGAAGAATCATAATGGGGAAGGCCATCCAGCCTCGCGTCGACGTTTATCTTATCAATTCTGTGCCTCCG
GGAGCAGGGTAGGGCTGTGGATTTCTTCTTCTTCCTCTCGAAAGTAGGTTGGCTTTCCCTGTGCACTAGG
GCCCTGCTGGGCCTTCAGCGGACATGAGGCTACCATATGGCTGATGCTCTGGCAGAWKTKRCRGTTCCTG
GCCTTTTGCTGGCCTTGAAGCTGTCCCTGATGGTCGTCATCTACCTGCCTGGACAGCATGGCCTGCAACG
CGGGCATCCCGATGCCGCCGGAAGCGAGAAGAATCATAATGGGGAAGGCCATCCAGCCTCGCGTCGACGT
TTATCTTATCAATTCTGTGCCTCCGGGAGCAGGGTAGGGCTGTGGATTTCTTCTTCTTCCTCTCGAAAGT
AGGTTGGCTTTCCCTGTGCACTAGGGCCCTGCTGGGCCTTCAGCGGACATGAGGCTACCATATGGCTGAT
GCTCTGGCAGAAGTGGCACTTCTTGGGCTGGGGTGGCAGCTTGCATTCCTTGGCATGATGATCTAGACCT
CCACAGTTGTAGCACCTGTCTCCTTTTGATCTGCGCTTCTGCATGCTCTTTCCTTTTGGCCGCCTCTCAC
TCCCAATACAGAATACTCCACCAGGTCCGGTGACACGGATGGATTCCAGACCCTTGGCTGACTTCTTAAA
GGTGAACTCCACTGCCTCACCCTCCTTCAAGCTCCGGAACCCTTCCATGTGCAGCTTACTCTGGTGCACA
AAGACATCCACTGGGGGGTCGAGCGCGACCCCGGCGCGGGCGGTCATGGACAGGAAGCCGAACCCCATGC
GCACGTTGAACCACTTACAGATGCCCGCACCGTGCAGCAGCTGAGGCTCGTCCGCCGCCCGGGCCGCGTC
CTCCGGCGCCTCCTCGGGCGCCTCTTCTGCCGCCTTGGCGCAGCCACCTGCAAACTGCTGGTTGGACACG
GAGCCCATGGGCCCTGGGTTGGACTCCACGTCTCCCGCCAACTTGAGAAGGTCAAAATTCAAAGTCTGTT
TCACGCCACTTCCCACGTCTTCAGGTTGCATGTTCATGGAGTAGTTTAGGAATAAATCCATGGTTTGTGG
AGTACTAAAATACCTAGTGGTCTGCTGTATTACATTAAGGCCTTCCCCAGCAGCTTCCAAGGCAGCCTCC
AAGTCACTGGCAGGAGAATTTGGCTGGAACTGCATGCAGGACTGCAGAGATTCCTCTCCACAGTTATAGA
AGGGACTGTTCCAGGCCTGATTGTTCCAGGATTGGGTGCACCAGGTCTGAGTGTTCCAGGAGTGGTTGCT
CCAGGACTGGATGTTCTGGGTCTGGTTGCTCCAGGTTGAATTGTTCCAGGTCTGGTTGCTCCACATTGGA
AGGTTCCCAGTCGGGTTCACCAGGCATCCCTGGTGGTAGGAAGAGTAAAGGCTGGGGTAGGTAGGTGCTG
AGGCCTTCTGCGTCACACCATTGCTATTCTTCGGCCAGTTGTTTTTCTGCCACCTCTTAGATTTCATTCT
CTGGTTCTGGAACCAGGTCTTCACCTGTTTGTAGCTGAGGTTCAGGATGTTGGAGAGTTCTTGCATCTGC
TGGAGGCTGAGGTATTTCTGTCTCTGAAATCTATCATTGAGTACACACAGCTGGGTGGAAGAGAACACAG
TTCTGGTCTTCTGTTTCTTGACCGGGACCTTGTCTTCCTTTTTTGCGACACTCTTCTCTGCAGAAGTGGG
TTGTTTGCCTTTGGGACTGGTGGAAGAATCAGGGCTGTCCTGAATAAGCAGATCCATGGAGGAAGGAAGA
GGAGAGACAGTCTCCGTGTGAGGCATCTCAGCAGAAGACATTTGCAAGGATGGATAGTTTTCTTCAGGCC
CACAAATCACAGGCATAGGTGAAGATTCTTTACAGTCGGATGCTTCAAAGCAAGGCAAGCTTTGGGGACA
AGCTGGATCCACACTCATGGTGGCTTAATCGCGAATTCTTTGCCAAAATGATGAGACAGCACAATAACCA
GCACGTTGCCCAGGAGCTGTAGGAAAAAGAAGAAGGCATGAACATGGTTAGCAGAGGCTCTAGAGCCGCC
GGTCACACGCCAGAAGCCGAACCCCGCCCTGCCCCGTCCCCCCCGAAGGCAGCCGTCCCCCCGCGGACAG
CCCCGAGGCTGGAGAGGGAGAAGGGGACGGCGGCGCGGCGACGCACGAAGGCCCTCCCCGCCCATTTCCT
TCCTGCCGGCGCCGCACCGCTTCGCCCCGCGCCCGCTAGAGGGGGTGCGGCGGCGCCTCCCAGATTTCGG
CTCCGCACAGATTTGGGACAAAGGAAGTCCCTGCGCCCTCTCGCACGATTACCATAAAAGGCAATGGCTG
CGGCTCGCCGCGCCTCGACAGCCGCCGGCGCTCCGGGGGCCGCCGCGCCCCCCCCCCGAGCCCYCCCCGG
CCCGAGGCGGCCCCGCCCCGCCCGGCACCCCCACCTGCCGCCACCCCCCGCCCGGCACGGCGAGCCCCGC
GCCACGCCCCGTACGGAGCCCCGCACCCGAAGCCGGGCCGTGCTCAGCAACTCGGGGAGGGGGGTGCAGG
GGGGGTTGCAGCCCGACCGACGCGCCCACACCCCCTGCTCACCCCCCCACGCACACACCCCGCACGCAGC
CTTTGTTCCCCTCGCAGCCCCCCCCGCACCGCGGGGCACCGCCCCCGGCCGCGCTCCCCTCGCGCACACT
GCGGAGCGCACAAAGCCCCGCGCCGCGCCCGCAGCGCTCACAGCCGCCGGGCAGCGCGGAGCCGCACGCG
GCGCTCCCCACGCACACACACACGCACGCACCCCCCGAGCCGCTCCCCCCGCACAAAGGGCCCTCCCGGA
GCCCCTCAAGGCTTTCACGCAGCCACAGAAAAGAAACAAGCCGTCATTAAACCAAGCGCTAATTACAGCC
CGGAGGAGAAGGGCCGTCCCGCCCGCTCACCTGTGGGAGTAACGCGGTCAGTCAGAGCCGGGGCGGGCGG
CGCGAGGCGGCGGCGGAGCGGGGCACGGGGCGAAGGCAGCGCGCAGCGACTCCCGCCCGCCGCGCGCTTC
GCTTTTTATAGGGCCGCCGCCGCCGCCGCCTCGCCATAAAAGGAAACTTTCGGAGCGCGCCGCTCTGATT
GGCTGCCGCCGCACCTCTCCGCCTCGCCCCGCCCCGCCCCTCGCCCCGCCCCGCCCCGCCYGGCGCGCGC
CCCCCCCCCCCCCCCCCCCCCCCCYSCMCMAAAWAAYTAAAAAAAAAATAAAWACAAAAYTGGGGGKGGG
GRGGGGGGGGAGATGGGGAGAGTGAAGCAGAACGTGGGGCTCACCTCGACCATGGTAATAGCGATGACTA
ATACGTAGATGTACTGCCAAGTAGGAAAGTCCCATAAGGTCATGTACTGGGCATAATGCCAGGCGGGCCA
TTTACCGTCATTGACGTCAATAGGGGGCGTACTTGGCATATGATACACTTGATGTACTGCCAAGTGGGCA
GTTTACCGTAAATACTCCACCCATTGACGTCAATGGAAAGTCCCTATTGGCGTTACTATGGGAACATACG
TCATTATTGACGTCAATGGGCGGGGGTCGTTGGGCGGTCAGCCAGGCGGGCCATTTACCGTAAGTTATGT
AACGC
